>Addgene plasmid #111845 | pCEP4-BG505.SOSIP-QES.i03.c01-TM | depositor full sequence | sequence record 210256 | pCEP4-BG505.SOSIP-QES.i03.c01-TM sequence 12541 bps
GCCCCGCCGCCGGACGAACTAAACCTGACTACGGCATCTCTGCCCCTTCTTCGCTGGTACGAGGAGCGCT
TTTGTTTTGTATTCGGGGCAGTGCATGTAATCCCTTCAGTTGGTTGGTACAACTTGCCAACTGGGCCCTG
TTCCACATGTGACACGGGGGGGGACCAAACACAAAGGGGTTCTCTGACTGTAGTTGACATCCTTATAAAT
GGATGTGCACATTTGCCAACACTGAGTGGCTTTCATCCTGGAGCAGACTTTGCATGCTGTGGACTGCAAC
ACAACATTGCCTTTATGTGTAACTCTTGGCTGAAGCTCTTACACCAATGCTGGGGGACATGTACCTCCCA
GGGGCCCAGGAAGACTACGGGAGGCTACACCAACGTCAATCAGAGGGGCCTGTGTAGCTACCGATAAGCG
GACCCTCAAGAGGGCATTAGCAATAGTGTTTATAAGGCCCCCTTGTTAACCCTAAACGGGTAGCATATGC
TTCCCGGGTAGTAGTATATACTATCCAGACTAACCCTAATTCAATAGCATATGTTACCCAACGGGAAGCA
TATGCTATCGAATTAGGGTTAGTAAAAGGGTCCTAAGGAACAGCGATATCTCCCACCCCATGAGCTGTCA
CGGTTTTATTTACATGGGGTCAGGATTCCACGAGGGTAGTGAACCATTTTAGTCACAAGGGCAGTGGCTG
AAGATCAAGGAGCGGGCAGTGAACTCTCCTGAATCTTCGCCTGCTTCTTCATTCTCCTTCGTTTAGCTAA
TAGAATAACTGCTGAGTTGTGAACAGTAAGGTGTATGTGAGGTGCTCGAAAACAAGGTTTCAGGTGACGC
CCCCAGAATAAAATTTGGACGGGGGGTTCAGTGGTGGCATTGTGCTATGACACCAATATAACCCTCACAA
ACCCCTTGGGCAATAAATACTAGTGTAGGAATGAAACATTCTGAATATCTTTAACAATAGAAATCCATGG
GGTGGGGACAAGCCGTAAAGACTGGATGTCCATCTCACACGAATTTATGGCTATGGGCAACACATAATCC
TAGTGCAATATGATACTGGGGTTATTAAGATGTGTCCCAGGCAGGGACCAAGACAGGTGAACCATGTTGT
TACACTCTATTTGTAACAAGGGGAAAGAGAGTGGACGCCGACAGCAGCGGACTCCACTGGTTGTCTCTAA
CACCCCCGAAAATTAAACGGGGCTCCACGCCAATGGGGCCCATAAACAAAGACAAGTGGCCACTCTTTTT
TTTGAAATTGTGGAGTGGGGGCACGCGTCAGCCCCCACACGCCGCCCTGCGGTTTTGGACTGTAAAATAA
GGGTGTAATAACTTGGCTGATTGTAACCCCGCTAACCACTGCGGTCAAACCACTTGCCCACAAAACCACT
AATGGCACCCCGGGGAATACCTGCATAAGTAGGTGGGCGGGCCAAGATAGGGGCGCGATTGCTGCGATCT
GGAGGACAAATTACACACACTTGCGCCTGAGCGCCAAGCACAGGGTTGTTGGTCCTCATATTCACGAGGT
CGCTGAGAGCACGGTGGGCTAATGTTGCCATGGGTAGCATATACTACCCAAATATCTGGATAGCATATGC
TATCCTAATCTATATCTGGGTAGCATAGGCTATCCTAATCTATATCTGGGTAGCATATGCTATCCTAATC
TATATCTGGGTAGTATATGCTATCCTAATTTATATCTGGGTAGCATAGGCTATCCTAATCTATATCTGGG
TAGCATATGCTATCCTAATCTATATCTGGGTAGTATATGCTATCCTAATCTGTATCCGGGTAGCATATGC
TATCCTAATAGAGATTAGGGTAGTATATGCTATCCTAATTTATATCTGGGTAGCATATACTACCCAAATA
TCTGGATAGCATATGCTATCCTAATCTATATCTGGGTAGCATATGCTATCCTAATCTATATCTGGGTAGC
ATAGGCTATCCTAATCTATATCTGGGTAGCATATGCTATCCTAATCTATATCTGGGTAGTATATGCTATC
CTAATTTATATCTGGGTAGCATAGGCTATCCTAATCTATATCTGGGTAGCATATGCTATCCTAATCTATA
TCTGGGTAGTATATGCTATCCTAATCTGTATCCGGGTAGCATATGCTATCCTCATGCATATACAGTCAGC
ATATGATACCCAGTAGTAGAGTGGGAGTGCTATCCTTTGCATATGCCGCCACCTCCCAAGGGGGCGTGAA
TTTTCGCTGCTTGTCCTTTTCCTGCATGCTGGTTGCTCCCATTCTTAGGTGAATTTAAGGAGGCCAGGCT
AAAGCCGTCGCATGTCTGATTGCTCACCAGGTAAATGTCGCTAATGTTTTCCAACGCGAGAAGGTGTTGA
GCGCGGAGCTGAGTGACGTGACAACATGGGTATGCCCAATTGCCCCATGTTGGGAGGACGAAAATGGTGA
CAAGACAGATGGCCAGAAATACACCAACAGCACGCATGATGTCTACTGGGGATTTATTCTTTAGTGCGGG
GGAATACACGGCTTTTAATACGATTGAGGGCGTCTCCTAACAAGTTACATCACTCCTGCCCTTCCTCACC
CTCATCTCCATCACCTCCTTCATCTCCGTCATCTCCGTCATCACCCTCCGCGGCAGCCCCTTCCACCATA
GGTGGAAACCAGGGAGGCAAATCTACTCCATCGTCAAAGCTGCACACAGTCACCCTGATATTGCAGGTAG
GAGCGGGCTTTGTCATAACAAGGTCCTTAATCGCATCCTTCAAAACCTCAGCAAATATATGAGTTTGTAA
AAAGACCATGAAATAACAGACAATGGACTCCCTTAGCGGGCCAGGTTGTGGGCCGGGTCCAGGGGCCATT
CCAAAGGGGAGACGACTCAATGGTGTAAGACGACATTGTGGAATAGCAAGGGCAGTTCCTCGCCTTAGGT
TGTAAAGGGAGGTCTTACTACCTCCATATACGAACACACCGGCGACCCAAGTTCCTTCGTCGGTAGTCCT
TTCTACGTGACTCCTAGCCAGGAGAGCTCTTAAACCTTCTGCAATGTTCTCAAATTTCGGGTTGGAACCT
CCTTGACCACGATGCTTTCCAAACCACCCTCCTTTTTTGCGCCTGCCTCCATCACCCTGACCCCGGGGTC
CAGTGCTTGGGCCTTCTCCTGGGTCATCTGCGGGGCCCTGCTCTATCGCTCCCGGGGGCACGTCAGGCTC
ACCATCTGGGCCACCTTCTTGGTGGTATTCAAAATAATCGGCTTCCCCTACAGGGTGGAAAAATGGCCTT
CTACCTGGAGGGGGCCTGCGCGGTGGAGACCCGGATGATGATGACTGACTACTGGGACTCCTGGGCCTCT
TTTCTCCACGTCCACGACCTCTCCCCCTGGCTCTTTCACGACTTCCCCCCCTGGCTCTTTCACGTCCTCT
ACCCCGGCGGCCTCCACTACCTCCTCGACCCCGGCCTCCACTACCTCCTCGACCCCGGCCTCCACTGCCT
CCTCGACCCCGGCCTCCACCTCCTGCTCCTGCCCCTCCTGCTCCTGCCCCTCCTCCTGCTCCTGCCCCTC
CTGCCCCTCCTGCTCCTGCCCCTCCTGCCCCTCCTGCTCCTGCCCCTCCTGCCCCTCCTGCTCCTGCCCC
TCCTGCCCCTCCTCCTGCTCCTGCCCCTCCTGCCCCTCCTCCTGCTCCTGCCCCTCCTGCCCCTCCTGCT
CCTGCCCCTCCTGCCCCTCCTGCTCCTGCCCCTCCTGCCCCTCCTGCTCCTGCCCCTCCTGCTCCTGCCC
CTCCTGCTCCTGCCCCTCCTGCTCCTGCCCCTCCTGCCCCTCCTGCCCCTCCTCCTGCTCCTGCCCCTCC
TGCTCCTGCCCCTCCTGCCCCTCCTGCCCCTCCTGCTCCTGCCCCTCCTCCTGCTCCTGCCCCTCCTGCC
CCTCCTGCCCCTCCTCCTGCTCCTGCCCCTCCTGCCCCTCCTCCTGCTCCTGCCCCTCCTCCTGCTCCTG
CCCCTCCTGCCCCTCCTGCCCCTCCTCCTGCTCCTGCCCCTCCTGCCCCTCCTCCTGCTCCTGCCCCTCC
TCCTGCTCCTGCCCCTCCTGCCCCTCCTGCCCCTCCTCCTGCTCCTGCCCCTCCTCCTGCTCCTGCCCCT
CCTGCCCCTCCTGCCCCTCCTGCCCCTCCTCCTGCTCCTGCCCCTCCTCCTGCTCCTGCCCCTCCTGCTC
CTGCCCCTCCCGCTCCTGCTCCTGCTCCTGTTCCACCGTGGGTCCCTTTGCAGCCAATGCAACTTGGACG
TTTTTGGGGTCTCCGGACACCATCTCTATGTCTTGGCCCTGATCCTGAGCCGCCCGGGGCTCCTGGTCTT
CCGCCTCCTCGTCCTCGTCCTCTTCCCCGTCCTCGTCCATGGTTATCACCCCCTCTTCTTTGAGGTCCAC
TGCCGCCGGAGCCTTCTGGTCCAGATGTGTCTCCCTTCTCTCCTAGGCCATTTCCAGGTCCTGTACCTGG
CCCCTCGTCAGACATGATTCACACTAAAAGAGATCAATAGACATCTTTATTAGACGACGCTCAGTGAATA
CAGGGAGTGCAGACTCCTGCCCCCTCCAACAGCCCCCCCACCCTCATCCCCTTCATGGTCGCTGTCAGAC
AGATCCAGGTCTGAAAATTCCCCATCCTCCGAACCATCCTCGTCCTCATCACCAATTACTCGCAGCCCGG
AAAACTCCCGCTGAACATCCTCAAGATTTGCGTCCTGAGCCTCAAGCCAGGCCTCAAATTCCTCGTCCCC
CTTTTTGCTGGACGGTAGGGATGGGGATTCTCGGGACCCCTCCTCTTCCTCTTCAAGGTCACCAGACAGA
GATGCTACTGGGGCAACGGAAGAAAAGCTGGGTGCGGCCTGTGAGGATCAGCTTATCGATGATAAGCTGT
CAAACATGAGAATTCTTGAAGACGAAAGGGCCTCGTGATACGCCTATTTTTATAGGTTAATGTCATGATA
ATAATGGTTTCTTAGACGTCAGGTGGCACTTTTCGGGGAAATGTGCGCGGAACCCCTATTTGTTTATTTT
TCTAAATACATTCAAATATGTATCCGCTCATGAGACAATAACCCTGATAAATGCTTCAATAATATTGAAA
AAGGAAGAGTATGAGTATTCAACATTTCCGTGTCGCCCTTATTCCCTTTTTTGCGGCATTTTGCCTTCCT
GTTTTTGCTCACCCAGAAACGCTGGTGAAAGTAAAAGATGCTGAAGATCAGTTGGGTGCACGAGTGGGTT
ACATCGAACTGGATCTCAACAGCGGTAAGATCCTTGAGAGTTTTCGCCCCGAAGAACGTTTTCCAATGAT
GAGCACTTTTAAAGTTCTGCTATGTGGCGCGGTATTATCCCGTGTTGACGCCGGGCAAGAGCAACTCGGT
CGCCGCATACACTATTCTCAGAATGACTTGGTTGAGTACTCACCAGTCACAGAAAAGCATCTTACGGATG
GCATGACAGTAAGAGAATTATGCAGTGCTGCCATAACCATGAGTGATAACACTGCGGCCAACTTACTTCT
GACAACGATCGGAGGACCGAAGGAGCTAACCGCTTTTTTGCACAACATGGGGGATCATGTAACTCGCCTT
GATCGTTGGGAACCGGAGCTGAATGAAGCCATACCAAACGACGAGCGTGACACCACGATGCCTGCAGCAA
TGGCAACAACGTTGCGCAAACTATTAACTGGCGAACTACTTACTCTAGCTTCCCGGCAACAATTAATAGA
CTGGATGGAGGCGGATAAAGTTGCAGGACCACTTCTGCGCTCGGCCCTTCCGGCTGGCTGGTTTATTGCT
GATAAATCTGGAGCCGGTGAGCGTGGGTCTCGCGGTATCATTGCAGCACTGGGGCCAGATGGTAAGCCCT
CCCGTATCGTAGTTATCTACACGACGGGGAGTCAGGCAACTATGGATGAACGAAATAGACAGATCGCTGA
GATAGGTGCCTCACTGATTAAGCATTGGTAACTGTCAGACCAAGTTTACTCATATATACTTTAGATTGAT
TTAAAACTTCATTTTTAATTTAAAAGGATCTAGGTGAAGATCCTTTTTGATAATCTCATGACCAAAATCC
CTTAACGTGAGTTTTCGTTCCACTGAGCGTCAGACCCCGTAGAAAAGATCAAAGGATCTTCTTGAGATCC
TTTTTTTCTGCGCGTAATCTGCTGCTTGCAAACAAAAAAACCACCGCTACCAGCGGTGGTTTGTTTGCCG
GATCAAGAGCTACCAACTCTTTTTCCGAAGGTAACTGGCTTCAGCAGAGCGCAGATACCAAATACTGTCC
TTCTAGTGTAGCCGTAGTTAGGCCACCACTTCAAGAACTCTGTAGCACCGCCTACATACCTCGCTCTGCT
AATCCTGTTACCAGTGGCTGCTGCCAGTGGCGATAAGTCGTGTCTTACCGGGTTGGACTCAAGACGATAG
TTACCGGATAAGGCGCAGCGGTCGGGCTGAACGGGGGGTTCGTGCACACAGCCCAGCTTGGAGCGAACGA
CCTACACCGAACTGAGATACCTACAGCGTGAGCTATGAGAAAGCGCCACGCTTCCCGAAGGGAGAAAGGC
GGACAGGTATCCGGTAAGCGGCAGGGTCGGAACAGGAGAGCGCACGAGGGAGCTTCCAGGGGGAAACGCC
TGGTATCTTTATAGTCCTGTCGGGTTTCGCCACCTCTGACTTGAGCGTCGATTTTTGTGATGCTCGTCAG
GGGGGCGGAGCCTATGGAAAAACGCCAGCAACGCGGCCTTTTTACGGTTCCTGGCCTTTTGCTGCGCCGC
GTGCGGCTGCTGGAGATGGCGGACGCGATGGATATGTTCTGCCAAGGGTTGGTTTGCGCATTCACAGTTC
TCCGCAAGAATTGATTGGCTCCAATTCTTGGAGTGGTGAATCCGTTAGCGAGGTGCCGCCGGCTTCCATT
CAGGTCGAGGTGGCCCGGCTCCATGCACCGCGACGCAACGCGGGGAGGCAGACAAGGTATAGGGCGGCGC
CTACAATCCATGCCAACCCGTTCCATGTGCTCGCCGAGGCGGCATAAATCGCCGTGACGATCAGCGGTCC
AGTGATCGAAGTTAGGCTGGTAAGAGCCGCGAGCGATCCTTGAAGCTGTCCCTGATGGTCGTCATCTACC
TGCCTGGACAGCATGGCCTGCAACGCGGGCATCCCGATGCCGCCGGAAGCGAGAAGAATCATAATGGGGA
AGGCCATCCAGCCTCGCGTCGCGAACGCCAGCAAGACGTAGCCCAGCGCGTCGGCCGCCATGCCCTGCTT
CATCCCCGTGGCCCGTTGCTCGCGTTTGCTGGCGGTGTCCCCGGAAGAAATATATTTGCATGTCTTTAGT
TCTATGATGACACAAACCCCGCCCAGCGTCTTGTCATTGGCGAATTCGAACACGCAGATGCAGTCGGGGC
GGCGCGGTCCCAGGTCCACTTCGCATATTAAGGTGACGCGTGTGGCCTCGAACACCGAGCGACCCTGCAG
CGACCCGCTTAACAGCGTCAACAGCGTGCCGCAGATCCCGGGCAATGAGATATGAAAAAGCCTGAACTCA
CCGCGACGTCTGTCGAGAAGTTTCTGATCGAAAAGTTCGACAGCGTCTCCGACCTGATGCAGCTCTCGGA
GGGCGAAGAATCTCGTGCTTTCAGCTTCGATGTAGGAGGGCGTGGATATGTCCTGCGGGTAAATAGCTGC
GCCGATGGTTTCTACAAAGATCGTTATGTTTATCGGCACTTTGCATCGGCCGCGCTCCCGATTCCGGAAG
TGCTTGACATTGGGGAATTCAGCGAGAGCCTGACCTATTGCATCTCCCGCCGTGCACAGGGTGTCACGTT
GCAAGACCTGCCTGAAACCGAACTGCCCGCTGTTCTGCAGCCGGTCGCGGAGGCCATGGATGCGATCGCT
GCGGCCGATCTTAGCCAGACGAGCGGGTTCGGCCCATTCGGACCGCAAGGAATCGGTCAATACACTACAT
GGCGTGATTTCATATGCGCGATTGCTGATCCCCATGTGTATCACTGGCAAACTGTGATGGACGACACCGT
CAGTGCGTCCGTCGCGCAGGCTCTCGATGAGCTGATGCTTTGGGCCGAGGACTGCCCCGAAGTCCGGCAC
CTCGTGCACGCGGATTTCGGCTCCAACAATGTCCTGACGGACAATGGCCGCATAACAGCGGTCATTGACT
GGAGCGAGGCGATGTTCGGGGATTCCCAATACGAGGTCGCCAACATCTTCTTCTGGAGGCCGTGGTTGGC
TTGTATGGAGCAGCAGACGCGCTACTTCGAGCGGAGGCATCCGGAGCTTGCAGGATCGCCGCGGCTCCGG
GCGTATATGCTCCGCATTGGTCTTGACCAACTCTATCAGAGCTTGGTTGACGGCAATTTCGATGATGCAG
CTTGGGCGCAGGGTCGATGCGACGCAATCGTCCGATCCGGAGCCGGGACTGTCGGGCGTACACAAATCGC
CCGCAGAAGCGCGGCCGTCTGGACCGATGGCTGTGTAGAAGTACTCGCCGATAGTGGAAACCGACGCCCC
AGCACTCGTCCGAGGGCAAAGGAATAGGGGAGATGGGGGAGGCTAACTGAAACACGGAAGGAGACAATAC
CGGAAGGAACCCGCGCTATGACGGCAATAAAAAGACAGAATAAAACGCACGGGTGTTGGGTCGTTTGTTC
ATAAACGCGGGGTTCGGTCCCAGGGCTGGCACTCTGTCGATACCCCACCGAGACCCCATTGGGGCCAATA
CGCCCGCGTTTCTTCCTTTTCCCCACCCCACCCCCCAAGTTCGGGTGAAGGCCCAGGGCTCGCAGCCAAC
GTCGGGGCGGCAGGCCCTGCCATAGCCACTGGCCCCGTGGGTTAGGGACGGGGTCCCCCATGGGGAATGG
TTTATGGTTCGTGGGGGTTATTATTTTGGGCGTTGCGTGGGGTCTGGTCCACGACTGGACTGAGCAGACA
GACCCATGGTTTTTGGATGGCCTGGGCATGGACCGCATGTACTGGCGCGACACGAACACCGGGCGTCTGT
GGCTGCCAAACACCCCCGACCCCCAAAAACCACCGCGCGGATTTCTGGCGTGCCAAGCTAGTCGACCAAT
TCTCATGTTTGACAGCTTATCATCGCAGATCCGGGCAACGTTGTTGCATTGCTGCAGGCGCAGAACTGGT
AGGTATGGAAGATCTATACATTGAATCAATATTGGCAATTAGCCATATTAGTCATTGGTTATATAGCATA
AATCAATATTGGCTATTGGCCATTGCATACGTTGTATCTATATCATAATATGTACATTTATATTGGCTCA
TGTCCAATATGACCGCCATGTTGACATTGATTATTGACTAGTTATTAATAGTAATCAATTACGGGGTCAT
TAGTTCATAGCCCATATATGGAGTTCCGCGTTACATAACTTACGGTAAATGGCCCGCCTGGCTGACCGCC
CAACGACCCCCGCCCATTGACGTCAATAATGACGTATGTTCCCATAGTAACGCCAATAGGGACTTTCCAT
TGACGTCAATGGGTGGAGTATTTACGGTAAACTGCCCACTTGGCAGTACATCAAGTGTATCATATGCCAA
GTCCGCCCCCTATTGACGTCAATGACGGTAAATGGCCCGCCTGGCATTATGCCCAGTACATGACCTTACG
GGACTTTCCTACTTGGCAGTACATCTACGTATTAGTCATCGCTATTACCATGGTGATGCGGTTTTGGCAG
TACACCAATGGGCGTGGATAGCGGTTTGACTCACGGGGATTTCCAAGTCTCCACCCCATTGACGTCAATG
GGAGTTTGTTTTGGCACCAAAATCAACGGGACTTTCCAAAATGTCGTAATAACCCCGCCCCGTTGACGCA
AATGGGCGGTAGGCGTGTACGGTGGGAGGTCTATATAAGCAGAGCTCGTTTAGTGAACCGTCAGATCTCT
AGAAGCTGGGTACCAGCTGCTAGCGCCACCATGCCAATGGGCTCCCTTCAGCCCTTGGCTACCCTGTACC
TTCTTGGGATGTTGGTCGCATCTGTGCTTGCCGCAGAAAACTTGTGGGTAACTGTCTACTATGGAGTACC
CGTTTGGAAAGACGCAGAAACAACGCTTTTTTGCGCATCCGACGCGAAGGCATACGAAACGGAAAAGCAC
AATGTTTGGGCAACGCATGCCTGCGTCCCGACAGACCCAAATCCTCAGGAGATTCACCTTGAGAATGTAA
CAGAGGAATTCAACATGTGGAAGAATAACATGGTAGAACAAATGCATACGGATATTATCAGTCTTTGGGA
CCAGAGCCTTAAACCTTGCGTTAAACTTACGCCCCTCTGCGTAACTCTGCAATGTACTAACGTAACGAAT
AACATTACGGACGACATGCGCGGCGAACTGAAGAATTGCAGCTTTAATATGACAACGGAGTTGCGAGATA
AAAAGCAGAAGGTGTACAGCCTCTTCTACAGGCTTGACCTCGTGCAAATAAACGAAAACCAGGGGAACAG
GAGCAATAACTCCAATAAAGAATACAGATTGATCAACTGTAACACTAGCGAGATAACCCAGGCCTGCCCG
AAGGTGTCATTTGAGCCGATTCCTATACACTATTGCGCCCCGGCAGGGTATGCGATCTTGAAATGCAAGG
ATAAGAAGTTTAATGGAACTGGTCCCTGTCCCAGTGTGAGTACGGTTCAGTGTACCCACGGCATAAAGCC
AGTGATGTCCACTCAGCTTCTCCTCAATGGCAGCCTCGCAGAGGAAGAGGTCATGATACGGAGTGAGAAT
ATTACTAACAATGCCAAGAATATCTTGGTCCAATTTAATACCCCCGTCCAGATTAATTGTACCCGACCTA
ATAATAATACCAGAAAATCCATTCGCATCGGACCAGGTCAGGCGTTCTATGCCACGGGAGATATAATAGG
TGACATCCGACAGGCGCATTGCAATGTAAGCAAGGCCACATGGAATGAGACTCTGGGTAAAGTTGTCAAG
CAGCTCAGGAAGCATTTCGGGAACAATACCATCATCCGATTTGCGAACAGTAGTGGGGGTGATCTTGAAG
TAACTACACATTCATTTAACTGCGGCGGGGAGTTTTTTTATTGTAACACATCCGGGTTGTTCAACTCCAC
TTGGATATCTAACACTAGTGTTCAGGGATCAAACTCCACAGGATCAAACGATAGTATAACACTTCCTTGT
CGCATCAAACAGATTATCAACATGTGGCAGCGAATCGGCCAGGCGATGTACGCCCCGCCTATCCAGGGAG
TAATACGGTGCGTAAGCAACATAACGGGCCTTATACTTACGCGCGATGGAGGCAGCACTAATTCTACCAC
TGAGACGTTCCGGCCTGGCGGTGGGGACATGCGAGACAACTGGCGGTCTGAGTTGTACAAGTACAAAGTG
GTTAAAATCGAACCCCTGGGTGTCGCCCCAACGAGATGTAAACGACGGGTAGTGGGAAGGAGGAGAAGGC
GACGGGCGGTCGGCATTGGGGCCGTTTTCTTGGGTTTTCTGGGGGCGGCTGGGAGCACTATGGGAGCAGC
TAGTATGACCCTGACCGTACAGGCGAGGAACCTCCTGTCCGGTATAGTGCAACAACAGTCAAACCTTCTT
AGGGCTCCTGAGGCGCAGCAACATCTCCTTAAGTTGACTGTCTGGGGCATAAAGCAACTCCAAGCGCGGG
TTCTCGCGGTGGAAAGATACCTTAGGGACCAACAACTTTTGGGGATGTGGGGTTGTTCAGGCAAACTCAT
CTGTTGCACTAACGTTCCTTGGAACTCCTCATGGTCTAACCGAAATCTCTCCGAGATCTGGGATAATATG
ACATGGTTGCAGTGGGATAAGGAGATTAGCAATTACACTCAAATAATCTATGGGCTCCTGGAGGAAAGCC
AGAATCAGCAGGAGAAGAATGAACAGGATCTTCTGGCCCTTGATGGGTCAGGCTCTGGAGGATCTGGACA
CCATCATCATCACCATGGGTCCGGCGCTGGTTCTGCTATCCCCATCATGGGTATCGTTGCTGGCCTGGTT
GTCCTTGCAGCTGTAGTCACTGGAGCTGCGGTCGCTGCTGTGCTGTGGAGAAAGAAGAGCTCAGATTAGT
AACTCGAGGCCGGCAAGGCCGGATCCAGACATGATAAGATACATTGATGAGTTTGGACAAACCACAACTA
GAATGCAGTGAAAAAAATGCTTTATTTGTGAAATTTGTGATGCTATTGCTTTATTTGTAACCATTATAAG
CTGCAATAAACAAGTTAACAACAACAATTGCATTCATTTTATGTTTCAGGTTCAGGGGGAGGTGGGGAGG
TTTTTTAAAGCAAGTAAAACCTCTACAAATGTGGTATGGCTGATTATGATCCGGCTGCCTCGCGCGTTTC
GGTGATGACGGTGAAAACCTCTGACACATGCAGCTCCCGGAGACGGTCACAGCTTGTCTGTAAGCGGATG
CCGGGAGCAGACAAGCCCGTCAGGGCGCGTCAGCGGGTGTTGGCGGGTGTCGGGGCGCAGCCATGACCGG
TCGACTCTAGA
Features (pLannotate 1.2.2; 20 found; start..end, strand, type, name):
    475..2264    -  rep_origin     oriP: Epstein-Barr virus oriP replication origin (Yates et al., 2000)
   2269..2487    -  CDS            gL (fragment): GL_EBVB9 - Experimental evidence at protein level: Swiss-Prot protein existence level 1. The heterodimer glycoprotein H-glycoprotein L is required for the fusion of viral and plasma membranes leading to virus entry into the host cell. Acts as a functional inhibitor of gH and maintains gH in an inhibited form. Upon binding to host integrins, gL dissociates from gH leading to activation of the viral fusion glycoproteins gB and gH. Fusion of EBV with B-lymphocytes requires the additional receptor- binding protein gp42, which forms a complex with gH/gL. The heterodimer gH/gL targets also host EPHA
   2570..4495    -  CDS            EBNA1: Epstein-Barr nuclear antigen 1, also known as EBNA-1 crucial for latent viral infection, and for episomal amplification of vectors containing the oriP origin (Okita et al., 2013)
   4533..4877    -  CDS            BRRF2_EBVB9 (fragment): Protein inferred from homology: Swiss-Prot protein existence level 3. From Epstein-Barr virus (strain B95-8) (HHV-4) (Human herpesvirus 4).
   4880..4903    -  promoter       tet promoter (fragment): E. coli promoter for tetracycline efflux protein gene
   5016..5120    +  promoter       AmpR promoter: bla
   5121..5981    +  CDS            AmpR: β-lactamase; bla; confers resistance to ampicillin, carbenicillin, and related antibiotics
   6152..6740    +  rep_origin     ori: high-copy-number ColE1/pMB1/pBR322/pUC origin of replication
   6930..7274    -  CDS            TcR (fragment): tetracycline efflux protein; tet; confers resistance to tetracycline
   7357..7502    +  promoter       HSV TK promoter: herpes simplex virus thymidine kinase promoter
   7542..8567    +  CDS            HygR: aminoglycoside phosphotransferase from E. coli; aph(4)-Ia; confers resistance to hygromycin
   8632..8680    +  polyA_signal   HSV TK poly(A) signal: herpes simplex virus thymidine kinase polyadenylation signal (Cole and Stacy, 1985)
   8880..9104    +  CDS            gH (fragment): GH_HHV11 - Experimental evidence at protein level: Swiss-Prot protein existence level 1. The heterodimer glycoprotein H-glycoprotein L is required for the fusion of viral and plasma membranes leading to virus entry into the host cell. Following initial binding to host receptor, membrane fusion is mediated by the fusion machinery composed of gB and the heterodimer gH/gL. May also be involved in the fusion between the virion envelope and the outer nuclear membrane during virion morphogenesis. From Human herpesvirus 1 (strain 17) (HHV-1) (Human herpes simplex virus 1).
   9333..9712    +  enhancer       CMV enhancer: human cytomegalovirus immediate early enhancer
   9714..9913    +  promoter       CMV promoter: human cytomegalovirus (CMV) immediate early promoter
   9983..11944   +  CDS            env (fragment): ENV_HV1V9 - Experimental evidence at protein level: Swiss-Prot protein existence level 1. [Transmembrane protein gp41]: Acts as a class I viral fusion protein. Under the current model, the protein has at least 3 conformational states: pre-fusion native state, pre-hairpin intermediate state, and post-fusion hairpin state. During fusion of viral and target intracellular membranes, the coiled coil regions (heptad repeats) assume a trimer-of-hairpins structure, positioning the fusion peptide in close proximity to the C-terminal region of the ectodomain. The formation of this structure appears to d
  12002..12136   +  CDS            HLA-B (fragment): HLAB_HUMAN - Also known as HLAB. Experimental evidence at protein level: Swiss-Prot protein existence level 1. Allele B*67:01: Displays peptides sharing a common signature motif, namely a Pro residue at position 2 and Leu anchor residue at the C-terminus. From Homo sapiens (Human).
  12132..12266   -  polyA_signal   SV40 poly(A) signal: SV40 polyadenylation signal
  12289..12371   -  CDS            large T antigen (fragment): large T antigen from SV40 (simian virus 40)
  12374..12414   +  CDS            rop (fragment): Rop protein, which maintains plasmids at low copy number; rop
