[The description below was written by a language model from this plasmid's Addgene catalogue record and pLannotate feature annotations shown in this document.]
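Description:
pCEP4-BG505.SOSIP-QES.i03.c01-TM is a 12.5 kb mammalian expression plasmid built on the Invitrogen pCEP4 episomal backbone. In E. coli it is maintained through a high-copy ColE1/pUC-type origin and selected with ampicillin via the β-lactamase gene. In mammalian cells it carries the Epstein-Barr virus oriP origin together with an EBNA1 coding sequence, an arrangement that allows the plasmid to replicate and persist extrachromosomally in permissive primate cells. A hygromycin resistance gene flanked by the HSV thymidine kinase promoter and polyadenylation signal provides selection. Several short fragments annotated in the feature table (EBV and HSV glycoprotein pieces, partial tetracycline resistance, rop and SV40 large T sequences) appear to be backbone remnants rather than functional elements.

The payload, cloned between NheI and XhoI, is a codon-optimized synthetic gene of about 2.1 kb encoding the HIV-1 Env ectodomain BG505 SOSIP.664 (gp140). It is driven by the CMV immediate-early enhancer and promoter and followed by an SV40 polyadenylation signal. An N-terminal CD5 leader directs the protein into the secretory pathway. A C-terminal transmembrane helix from an MHC class I molecule, annotated as an HLA-B fragment, tethers the normally soluble trimer to the cell surface. The insert carries the SOSIP changes T332N, A501C, I559P and T605C plus a six-arginine cleavage site. It also carries the "QES" substitutions V181L, A200E, F223Y, V255M and I595M, which the record describes as enhancing binding to the antibody PG16. The construct comes from a study on conformational engineering of Env based on mutational tolerance in the CD4- and PG16-bound states, and it serves to display this engineered Env variant on mammalian cells.
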