Addgene plasmid #111845: pCEP4-BG505.SOSIP-QES.i03.c01-TM
Purpose: Mammalian expression plasmid for BG505 SOSIP.664 fused to a transmembrane tether; QES mutant with enhanced binding to PG16
Depositing lab: Erik Procko. Publication: Conformational engineering of HIV-1 Env based on mutational tolerance in the CD4 and PG16 bound states. Heredia JD, Park J, Choi H, Gill KS, Procko E. J Virol. 2019 Mar 20. pii: JVI.00219-19. doi: 10.1128/JVI.00219-19. PubMed 30894475.
Backbone
  Vector backbone: pCEP4
  Backbone manufacturer: Invitrogen
  Backbone size w/o insert (bp): 10393
  Total vector size (bp): 12541
  Vector type: Mammalian Expression
  Selectable markers: Hygromycin
Growth in bacteria
  Bacterial resistance: Ampicillin, 100 μg/mL
  Growth temperature: 37°C
  Growth strain: DH5alpha
  Copy number: High Copy
Gene/Insert
  Gene/Insert name: HIV-1 Env (BG505 SOSIP.664) (alt name: gp140)
  Species: Human immunodeficiency virus 1
  Insert size (bp): 2148
  Mutation: Codon-optimized synthetic gene; has SOSIP mutations T332N;A501C;I559P;T605C;6xArg cleavage site; has QES mutations V181L;A200E;F223Y;V255M;I595M
  GenBank ID: ABA61516.1
  Promoter: CMV
  Tag / fusion protein: CD5 leader sequence (N terminal on insert); TM helix from MHC class I (C terminal on insert)
  Cloning method: Restriction Enzyme; 5′ cloning site NheI (not destroyed); 3′ cloning site XhoI (not destroyed)
  Sequencing primers: 5′ CMV_fwd; 3′ EBV_rev
Terms and licenses: Academic/Nonprofit Terms; Industry Terms: Not Available to Industry
How to cite: pCEP4-BG505.SOSIP-QES.i03.c01-TM was a gift from Erik Procko (Addgene plasmid # 111845 ; http://n2t.net/addgene:111845 ; RRID:Addgene_111845)
