>Addgene plasmid #111845 | pCEP4-BG505.SOSIP-QES.i03.c01-TM | addgene partial sequence | sequence record 212582 | Addgene Partial NGS Result
CCCTGCTTCATCCCCGTGGCCCGTTGCTCGCGTTTGCTGGCGGTGTCCCCGGAAGAAATATATTTGCATG
TCTTTAGTTCTATGATGACACAAACCCCGCCCAGCGTCTTGTCATTGGCGAATTCGAACACGCAGATGCA
GTCGGGGCGGCGCGGTCCGAGGTCCACTTCGCATATTAAGGTGACGCGTGTGGCCTCGAACACCGAGCGA
CCCTGCAGCGACCCGCTTAACAGCGTCAACAGCGTGCCGCAGATCCCGGGGGGCAATGAGATATGAAAAA
GCCTGAACTCACCGCGACGTCTGTCGAGAAGTTTCTGATCGAAAAGTTCGACAGCGTCTCCGACCTGATG
CAGCTCTCGGAGGGCGAAGAATCTCGTGCTTTCAGCTTCGATGTAGGAGGGCGTGGATATGTCCTGCGGG
TAAATAGCTGCGCCGATGGTTTCTACAAAGATCGTTATGTTTATCGGCACTTTGCATCGGCCGCGCTCCC
GATTCCGGAAGTGCTTGACATTGGGGAATTCAGCGAGAGCCTGACCTATTGCATCTCCCGCCGTGCACAG
GGTGTCACGTTGCAAGACCTGCCTGAAACCGAACTGCCCGCTGTTCTGCAGCCGGTCGCGGAGGCCATGG
ATGCGATCGCTGCGGCCGATCTTAGCCAGACGAGCGGGTTCGGCCCATTCGGACCGCAAGGAATCGGTCA
ATACACTACATGGCGTGATTTCATATGCGCGATTGCTGATCCCCATGTGTATCACTGGCAAACTGTGATG
GACGACACCGTCAGTGCGTCCGTCGCGCAGGCTCTCGATGAGCTGATGCTTTGGGCCGAGGACTGCCCCG
AAGTCCGGCACCTCGTGCACGCGGATTTCGGCTCCAACAATGTCCTGACGGACAATGGCCGCATAACAGC
GGTCATTGACTGGAGCGAGGCGATGTTCGGGGATTCCCAATACGAGGTCGCCAACATCTTCTTCTGGAGG
CCGTGGTTGGCTTGTATGGAGCAGCAGACGCGCTACTTCGAGCGGAGGCATCCGGAGCTTGCAGGATCGC
CGCGGCTCCGGGCGTATATGCTCCGCATTGGTCTTGACCAACTCTATCAGAGCTTGGTTGACGGCAATTT
CGATGATGCAGCTTGGGCGCAGGGTCGATGCGACGCAATCGTCCGATCCGGAGCCGGGACTGTCGGGCGT
ACACAAATCGCCCGCAGAAGCGCGGCCGTCTGGACCGATGGCTGTGTAGAAGTACTCGCCGATAGTGGAA
ACCGACGCCCCAGCACTCGTCCGGATCGGGAGATGGGGGAGGCTAACTGAAACACGGAAGGAGACAATAC
CGGAAGGAACCCGCGCTATGACGGCAATAAAAAGACAGAATAAAACGCACGGGTGTTGGGTCGTTTGTTC
ATAAACGCGGGGTTCGGTCCCAGGGCTGGCACTCTGTCGATACCCCACCGAGACCCCATTGGGGCCAATA
CGCCCGCGTTTCTTCCTTTTCCCCACCCCACCCCCCAAGTTCGGGTGAAGGCCCAGGGCTCGCAGCCAAC
GTCGGGGCGGCAGGCCCTGCCATAGCCACTGGCCCCGTGGGTTAGGGACGGGGTCCCCCATGGGGAATGG
TTTATGGTTCGTGGGGGTTATTATTTTGGGCGTTGCGTGGGGTCAGGTCCACGACTGGACTGAGCAGACA
GACCCATGGTTTTTGGATGGCCTGGGCATGGACCGCATGTACTGGCGCGACACGAACACCGGGCGTCTGT
GGCTGCCAAACACCCCCGACCCCCAAAAACCACCGCGCGGATTTCTGGCGTGCCAAGCTAGTCGACCAAT
TCTCATGTTTGACAGCTTATCATCGCAGATCCGGGCAACGTTGTTGCCATTGCTGCAGGCGCAGAACTGG
TAGGTATGGAAGATCTATACATTGAATCAATATTGGCAATTAGCCATATTAGTCATTGGTTATATAGCAT
AAATCAATATTGGCTATTGGCCATTGCATACGTTGTATCTATATCATAATATGTACATTTATATTGGCTC
ATGTCCAATATGACCGCCATGTTGACATTGATTATTGACTAGTTATTAATAGTAATCAATTACGGGGTCA
TTAGTTCATAGCCCATATATGGAGTTCCGCGTTACATAACTTACGGTAAATGGCCCGCCTGGCTGACCGC
CCAACGACCCCCGCCCATTGACGTCAATAATGACGTATGTTCCCATAGTAACGCCAATAGGGACTTTCCA
TTGACGTCAATGGGTGGAGTATTTACGGTAAACTGCCCACTTGGCAGTACATCAAGTGTATCATATGCCA
AGTCCGCCCCCTATTGACGTCAATGACGGTAAATGGCCCGCCTGGCATTATGCCCAGTACATGACCTTAC
GGGACTTTCCTACTTGGCAGTACATCTACGTATTAGTCATCGCTATTACCATGGTGATGCGGTTTTGGCA
GTACACCAATGGGCGTGGATAGCGGTTTGACTCACGGGGATTTCCAAGTCTCCACCCCATTGACGTCAAT
GGGAGTTTGTTTTGGCACCAAAATCAACGGGACTTTCCAAAATGTCGTAATAACCCCGCCCCGTTGACGC
AAATGGGCGGTAGGCGTGTACGGTGGGAGGTCTATATAAGCAGAGCTCGTTTAGTGAACCGTCAGATCTC
TAGAAGCTGGGTACCAGCTGCTAGCGCCACCATGCCAATGGGCTCCCTTCAGCCCTTGGCTACCCTGTAC
CTTCTTGGGATGTTGGTCGCATCTGTGCTTGCCGCAGAAAACTTGTGGGTAACTGTCTACTATGGAGTAC
CCGTTTGGAAAGACGCAGAAACAACGCTTTTTTGCGCATCCGACGCGAAGGCATACGAAACGGAAAAGCA
CAATGTTTGGGCAACGCATGCCTGCGTCCCGACAGACCCAAATCCTCAGGAGATTCACCTTGAGAATGTA
ACAGAGGAATTCAACATGTGGAAGAATAACATGGTAGAACAAATGCATACGGATATTATCAGTCTTTGGG
ACCAGAGCCTTAAACCTTGCGTTAAACTTACGCCCCTCTGCGTAACTCTGCAATGTACTAACGTAACGAA
TAACATTACGGACGACATGCGCGGCGAACTGAAGAATTGCAGCTTTAATATGACAACGGAGTTGCGAGAT
AAAAAGCAGAAGGTGTACAGCCTCTTCTACAGGCTTGACCTCGTGCAAATAAACGAAAACCAGGGGAACA
GGAGCAATAACTCCAATAAAGAATACAGATTGATCAACTGTAACACTAGCGAGATAACCCAGGCCTGCCC
GAAGGTGTCATTTGAGCCGATTCCTATACACTATTGCGCCCCGGCAGGGTATGCGATCTTGAAATGCAAG
GATAAGAAGTTTAATGGAACTGGTCCCTGTCCCAGTGTGAGTACGGTTCAGTGTACCCACGGCATAAAGC
CAGTGATGTCCACTCAGCTTCTCCTCAATGGCAGCCTCGCAGAGGAAGAGGTCATGATACGGAGTGAGAA
TATTACTAACAATGCCAAGAATATCTTGGTCCAATTTAATACCCCCGTCCAGATTAATTGTACCCGACCT
AATAATAATACCAGAAAATCCATTCGCATCGGACCAGGTCAGGCGTTCTATGCCACGGGAGATATAATAG
GTGACATCCGACAGGCGCATTGCAATGTAAGCAAGGCCACATGGAATGAGACTCTGGGTAAAGTTGTCAA
GCAGCTCAGGAAGCATTTCGGGAACAATACCATCATCCGATTTGCGAACAGTAGTGGGGGTGATCTTGAA
GTAACTACACATTCATTTAACTGCGGCGGGGAGTTTTTTTATTGTAACACATCCGGGTTGTTCAACTCCA
CTTGGATATCTAACACTAGTGTTCAGGGATCAAACTCCACAGGATCAAACGATAGTATAACACTTCCTTG
TCGCATCAAACAGATTATCAACATGTGGCAGCGAATCGGCCAGGCGATGTACGCCCCGCCTATCCAGGGA
GTAATACGGTGCGTAAGCAACATAACGGGCCTTATACTTACGCGCGATGGAGGCAGCACTAATTCTACCA
CTGAGACGTTCCGGCCTGGCGGTGGGGACATGCGAGACAACTGGCGGTCTGAGTTGTACAAGTACAAAGT
GGTTAAAATCGAACCCCTGGGTGTCGCCCCAACGAGATGTAAACGACGGGTAGTGGGAAGGAGGAGAAGG
CGACGGGCGGTCGGCATTGGGGCCGTTTTCTTGGGTTTTCTGGGGGCGGCTGGGAGCACTATGGGAGCAG
CTAGTATGACCCTGACCGTACAGGCGAGGAACCTCCTGTCCGGTATAGTGCAACAACAGTCAAACCTTCT
TAGGGCTCCTGAGGCGCAGCAACATCTCCTTAAGTTGACTGTCTGGGGCATAAAGCAACTCCAAGCGCGG
GTTCTCGCGGTGGAAAGATACCTTAGGGACCAACAACTTTTGGGGATGTGGGGTTGTTCAGGCAAACTCA
TCTGTTGCACTAACGTTCCTTGGAACTCCTCATGGTCTAACCGAAATCTCTCCGAGATCTGGGATAATAT
GACATGGTTGCAGTGGGATAAGGAGATTAGCAATTACACTCAAATAATCTATGGGCTCCTGGAGGAAAGC
CAGAATCAGCAGGAGAAGAATGAACAGGATCTTCTGGCCCTTGATGGGTCAGGCTCTGGAGGATCTGGAC
ACCATCATCATCACCATGGGTCCGGCGCTGGTTCTGCTATCCCCATCATGGGTATCGTTGCTGGCCTGGT
TGTCCTTGCAGCTGTAGTCACTGGAGCTGCGGTCGCTGCTGTGCTGTGGAGAAAGAAGAGCTCAGATTAG
TAACTCGAGGCCGGCAAGGCCGGATCCAGACATGATAAGATACATTGATGAGTTTGGACAAACCACAACT
AGAATGCAGTGAAAAAAATGCTTTATTTGTGAAATTTGTGATGCTATTGCTTTATTTGTAACCATTATAA
GCTGCAATAAACAAGTTAACAACAACAATTGCATTCATTTTATGTTTCAGGTTCAGGGGGAGGTGTGGGA
GGTTTTTTAAAGCAAGTAAAACCTCTACAAATGTGGTATGGCTGATTATGATCCGGCTGCCTCGCGCGTT
TCGGTGATGACGGTGAAAACCTCTGACACATGCAGCTCCCGGAGACGGTCACAGCTTGTCTGTAAGCGGA
TGCCGGGAGCAGACAAGCCCGTCAGGGCGCGTCAGCGGGTGTTGGCGGGTGTCGGGGCGCAGCCATGAGG
TCGACTCTAGAGGATCGATCCCCGCCCCGGACGAACTAAACCTGACTACGACATCTCTGCCCCTTCTTCG
CGGGGCAGTGCATGTAATCCCTTCAGTTGGTTGGTACAACTTGCCAACTGGGCCCTGTTCCACATGTGAC
ACGGGGGGGGACCAAACACAAAGGGGTTCTCTGACTGTAGTTGACATCCTTATAAATGGATGTGCACATT
TGCCAACACTGAGTGGCTTTCATCCTGGAGCAGACTTTGCAGTCTGTGGACTGCAACACAACATTGCCTT
TATGTGTAACTCTTGGCTGAAGCTCTTACACCAATGCTGGGGGACATGTACCTCCCAGGGGCCCAGGAAG
ACTACGGGAGGCTACACCAACGTCAATCAGAGGGGCCTGTGTAGCTACCGATAAGCGGACCCTCAAGAGG
GCATTAGCAATAGTGTTTATAAGGCCCCCTTGTTAACCCTAAACGGGTAGCATATGCTTCCCGGGTAGTA
GTATATACTATCCAGACTAACCCTAATTCAATAGCATATGTTACCCAACGGGAAGCATATGCTATCGAAT
TAGGGTTAGTAAAAGGGTCCTAAGGAACAGCGATATCTCCCACCCCATGAGCTGTCACGGTTTTATTTAC
ATGGGGTCAGGATTCCACGAGGGTAGTGAACCATTTTAGTCACAAGGGCAGTGGCTGAAGATCAAGGAGC
GGGCAGTGAACTCTCCTGAATCTTCGCCTGCTTCTTCATTCTCCTTCGTTTAGCTAATAGAATAACTGCT
GAGTTGTGAACAGTAAGGTGTATGTGAGGTGCTCGAAAACAAGGTTTCAGGTGACGCCCCCAGAATAAAA
TTTGGACGGGGGGTTCAGTGGTGGCATTGTGCTATGACACCAATATAACCCTCACAAACCCCTTGGGCAA
TAAATACTAGTGTAGGAATGAAACATTCTGAATATCTTTAACAATAGAAATCCATGGGGTGGGGACAAGC
CGTAAAGACTGGATGTCCATCTCACACGAATTTATGGCTATGGGCAACACATAATCCTAGTGCAATATGA
TACTGGGGTTATTAAGATGTGTCCCAGGCAGGGACCAAGACAGGTGAACCATGTTGTTACACTCTATTTG
TAACAAGGGGAAAGAGAGTGGACGCCGACAGCAGCGGACTCCACTGGTTGTCTCTAACACCCCCGAAAAT
TAAACGGGGCTCCACGCCAATGGGGCCCATAAACAAAGACAAGTGGCCACTCTTTTTTTTGAAATTGTGG
AGTGGGGGCACGCGTCAGCCCCCACACGCCGCCCTGCGGTTTTGGACTGTAAAATAAGGGTGTAATAACT
TGGCTGATTGTAACCCCGCTAACCACTGCGGTCAAACCACTTGCCCACAAAACCACTAATGGCACCCCGG
GGAATACCTGCATAAGTAGGTGGGCGGGCCAAGATAGGGGCGCGATTGCTGCGATCTGGAGGACAAATTA
CACACACTTGCGCCTGAGCGCCAAGCACAGGGTTGTTGGTCCTCATATTCACGAGGTCGCTGAGAGCACG
GTGGGCTAATGTTGCCATGGGTAGCATATACTACCCAAATATCTGGATAGCATATGCTATCCTAATCTAT
ATCTGGGTAGCATAGGCTATCCTAATCTATATCTGGGTAGCATATGCTATCCTAATCTATATCTGGGTAG
TATATGCTATCCTAATTTATATCTGGGTAGCATAGGCTATCCTAATCTATATCTGGGTAGCATATGCTAT
CCTAATCTATATCTGGGTAGTATATGCTATCCTAATCTGTATCCGGGTAGCATATGCTATCCTAATAGAG
ATTAGGGTAGTATATGCTATCCTAATTTATATCTGGGTAGCATATACTACCCAAATATCTGGATAGCATA
TGCTATCCTAATCTATATCTGGGTAGCATATGCTATCCTAATCTATATCTGGGTAGCATAGGCTATCCTA
ATCTATATCTGGGTAGCATATGCTATCCTAATCTATATCTGGGTAGTATATGCTATCCTAATTTATATCT
GGGTAGCATAGGCTATCCTAATCTATATCTGGGTAGCATATGCTATCCTAATCTATATCTGGGTAGTATA
TGCTATCCTAATCTGTATCCGGGTAGCATATGCTATCCTCATGCATATACAGTCAGCATATGATACCCAG
TAGTAGAGTGGGAGTGCTATCCTTTGCATATGCCGCCACCTCCCAAGGGGGCGTGAATTTTCGCTGCTTG
TCCTTTTCCTGCTGGTTGCTCCCATTCTTAGGTGAATTTAAGGAGGCCAGGCTAAAGCCGTCGCATGTCT
GATTGCTCACCAGGTAAATGTCGCTAATGTTTTCCAACGCGAGAAGGTGTTGAGCGCGGAGCTGAGTGAC
GTGACAACATGGGTATGCCCAATTGCCCCATGTTGGGAGGACGAAAATGGTGACAAGACAGATGGCCAGA
AATACACCAACAGCACGCATGATGTCTACTGGGGATTTATTCTTTAGTGCGGGGGAATACACGGCTTTTA
ATACGATTGAGGGCGTCTCCTAACAAGTTACATCACTCCTGCCCTTCCTCACCCTCATCTCCATCACCTC
CTTCATCTCCGTCATCTCCGTCATCACCCTCCGCGGCAGCCCCTTCCACCATAGGTGGAAACCAGGGAGG
CAAATCTACTCCATCGTCAAAGCTGCACACAGTCACCCTGATATTGCAGGTAGGAGCGGGCTTTGTCATA
ACAAGGTCCTTAATCGCATCCTTCAAAACCTCAGCAAATATATGAGTTTGTAAAAAGACCATGAAATAAC
AGACAATGGACTCCCTTAGCGGGCCAGGTTGTGGGCCGGGTCCAGGGGCCATTCCAAAGGGGAGACGACT
CAATGGTGTAAGACGACATTGTGGAATAGCAAGGGCAGTTCCTCGCCTTAGGTTGTAAAGGGAGGTCTTA
CTACCTCCATATACGAACACACCGGCGACCCAAGTTCCTTCGTCGGTAGTCCTTTCTACGTGACTCCTAG
CCAGGAGAGCTCTTAAACCTTCTGCAATGTTCTCAAATTTCGGGTTGGAACCTCCTTGACCACGATGCTT
TCCAAACCACCCTCCTTTTTTGCGCCTGCCTCCATCACCCTGACCCCGGGGTCCAGTGCTTGGGCCTTCT
CCTGGGTCATCTGCGGGGCCCTGCTCTATCGCTCCCGGGGGCACGTCAGGCTCACCATCTGGGCCACCTT
CTTGGTGGTATTCAAAATAATCGGCTTCCCCTACAGGGTGGAAAAATGGCCTTCTACCTGGAGGGGGCCT
GCGCGGTGGAGACCCGGATGATGATGACTGACTACTGGGACTCCTGGGCCTCTTTTCTCCACGTCCACGA
CCTCTCCCCCTGGCTCTTTCACGACTTCCCCCCCTGGCTCTTTCACGTCCTCTACCCCGGCGGCCTCCAC
TACCTCCTCGACCCCGGCCTCCACTACCTCCTCGACCCCGGCCTCCACTGCCTCCTCGACCCCGGCCTCC
ACCTCCTGCTCCTGCC
